Addgene plasmid #73090: bio-CD4d3+4-ADL1
Purpose: EXPRESs plasmid for human erythrocyte surface proteins encoding ADL1 with bio-rat CD4d3+4
Depositing lab: Gavin Wright. Depositing organization: Wellcome Sanger Institute. Publication: Basigin is a receptor essential for erythrocyte invasion by Plasmodium falciparum. Crosnier C, Bustamante LY, Bartholdson SJ, Bei AK, Theron M, Uchikawa M, Mboup S, Ndir O, Kwiatkowski DP, Duraisingh MT, Rayner JC, Wright GJ. Nature. 2011 Nov 9;480(7378):534-7. doi: 10.1038/nature10606. PubMed 22080952.
Backbone
  Vector backbone: pTT3
  Backbone manufacturer: Yves Durocher, NRC
  Backbone size w/o insert (bp): 6000
  Total vector size (bp): 7848
  Vector type: Mammalian Expression
Growth in bacteria
  Bacterial resistance: Ampicillin, 100 μg/mL
  Growth temperature: 37°C
  Growth strain: DH5alpha
  Copy number: Unknown
Gene/Insert
  Gene/Insert name: ADL1 (alt names: Arylacetamide deacetylase-like1; NCEH1)
  Species: H. sapiens (human)
  Entrez Gene: NCEH1 (a.k.a. AADACL1, NCEH)
  Promoter: CMV
  Tag / fusion protein: biotinylation peptide (N terminal on insert); ratCD4d3+4 (N terminal on insert)
  Cloning method: Restriction Enzyme; 5′ cloning site NotI (not destroyed); 3′ cloning site AscI (not destroyed)
  Sequencing primers: 5′ CMW fwd
Resource information
  A portion of this plasmid was derived from a plasmid made by: pTT3 was obtained from Yves Durocher, National Research Council of Canada-Biotechnology Research Institute
Terms and licenses: Academic/Nonprofit Terms; Industry Terms: Not Available to Industry
How to cite: bio-CD4d3+4-ADL1 was a gift from Gavin Wright (Addgene plasmid # 73090 ; http://n2t.net/addgene:73090 ; RRID:Addgene_73090)
