[The description below was written by a language model from this plasmid's Addgene catalogue record and pLannotate feature annotations shown in this document.]
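Description:
bio-CD4d3+4-ADL1 is a mammalian expression plasmid of about 7.8 kb built on the pTT3 backbone. It belongs to a set of constructs for producing recombinant human erythrocyte surface proteins. It is propagated in E. coli through a high-copy ColE1/pUC-type origin with ampicillin selection (β-lactamase under its own promoter). It also carries a fragment of the Epstein-Barr virus oriP, which allows episomal maintenance and stronger transient expression in cells that supply EBNA1. Small lac, tet and bla fragments annotated upstream of the expression cassette appear to be backbone cloning remnants with no evident role in expression.

Expression is driven by the human CMV immediate-early enhancer and promoter. These are followed by adenovirus-derived leader and splice elements and a chimeric intron fragment; the hit to adenoviral terminal protein on the opposite strand most likely reflects this leader region rather than a true coding sequence. A fragment of a mouse immunoglobulin heavy chain signal sequence lies just upstream of the open reading frame, directing the product into the secretory pathway. The coding region then encodes rat CD4 domains 3 and 4 fused upstream of a fragment of human NCEH1 (also called ADL1 or arylacetamide deacetylase-like 1), cloned between NotI and AscI sites and terminated by the rabbit β-globin polyadenylation signal.

The catalogue also lists an N-terminal biotinylation peptide, although the feature table does not annotate it separately. The N-terminal placement of the tags is consistent with a protein whose membrane anchor lies at its amino terminus. The biotin tag allows capture of the secreted protein on streptavidin, and the CD4 domains act as a general antigenic tag. This fits use as a bait in extracellular protein interaction screens, such as those seeking erythrocyte receptors for Plasmodium falciparum ligands.
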