Features (pLannotate 1.2.2; 19 found; start..end, strand, type, name):
    130..711     +  CDS            Cd4 (fragment): CD4_RAT - Experimental evidence at protein level: Swiss-Prot protein existence level 1. Integral membrane glycoprotein that plays an essential role in the immune response and serves multiple functions in responses against both external and internal offenses. In T-cells, functions primarily as a coreceptor for MHC class II molecule:peptide complex. The antigens presented by class II peptides are derived from extracellular proteins while class I peptides are derived from cytosolic proteins. Interacts simultaneously with the T-cell receptor (TCR) and the MHC class II presented by antigen presenti
    721..1881    +  CDS            NCEH1 (fragment): NCEH1_HUMAN - Also known as AADACL1, KIAA1363. Experimental evidence at protein level: Swiss-Prot protein existence level 1. Hydrolyzes 2-acetyl monoalkylglycerol ether, the penultimate precursor of the pathway for de novo synthesis of platelet-activating factor (PubMed:17052608). May be responsible for cholesterol ester hydrolysis in macrophages (By similarity). Also involved in organ detoxification by hydrolyzing exogenous organophosphorus compounds (By similarity). May contribute to cancer pathogenesis by promoting tumor cell migration (PubMed:17052608). From Homo sapiens (Human).
   1948..2003    +  polyA_signal   β-globin poly(A) signal: rabbit β-globin polyadenylation signal (Gil and Proudfoot, 1987)
   2517..4198    -  rep_origin     oriP (fragment): Epstein-Barr virus oriP replication origin (Yates et al., 2000)
   4325..4429    +  promoter       AmpR promoter: bla
   4430..5290    +  CDS            AmpR: β-lactamase; bla; confers resistance to ampicillin, carbenicillin, and related antibiotics
   5461..6049    +  rep_origin     ori: high-copy-number ColE1/pMB1/pBR322/pUC origin of replication
   6232..6324    +  CDS            lacI (fragment): lac repressor; lacI; The lac repressor binds to the lac operator to inhibit transcription in E. coli. This inhibition can be relieved by adding lactose or isopropyl-β-D-thiogalactopyranoside (IPTG).
   6337..6358    +  protein_bind   CAP binding site: CAP binding activates transcription in the presence of cAMP. E. coli catabolite activator protein
   6373..6403    +  promoter       lac promoter: promoter for the E. coli lac operon
   6411..6427    +  protein_bind   lac operator: The lac repressor binds to the lac operator to inhibit transcription in E. coli. This inhibition can be relieved by adding lactose or isopropyl-β-D-thiogalactopyranoside (IPTG). lac repressor encoded by lacI
   6497..6513    +  promoter       tet promoter (fragment): E. coli promoter for tetracycline efflux protein gene
   6523..6548    -  CDS            bla(M) (fragment): β-lactamase lacking the signal sequence; bla(M); allows cytosolic expression of β-lactamase
   6722..7101    +  enhancer       CMV enhancer: human cytomegalovirus immediate early enhancer
   7103..7302    +  promoter       CMV promoter: human cytomegalovirus (CMV) immediate early promoter
   7370..7408    +  misc_feature   Ad SA (fragment): adenovirus major late transcript splice acceptor (Friedrich and Soriano, 1991)
   7441..7650    -  CDS            PTP (fragment): TERM_ADE02 - Experimental evidence at protein level: Swiss-Prot protein existence level 1. Protein covalently bound to the viral DNA that acts as a primer for viral genomic replication by DNA strand displacement. Assembles on the viral origin of replication in an initiation complex with viral polymerase, DBP, host NFIA and host POU2F1/OCT1. During initiation, the polymerase covalently couples the first dCTP with Ser- 580 of pTP. The terminal protein stimulates the template activity over 20 fold compared to protein-free templates. Neo-synthesized viral genomes are linked to two preterminal prot
   7681..7770    +  intron         chimeric intron (fragment): chimera between introns from adenovirus and immunoglobulin heavy chain genes
   7789..7835    +  CDS            IgH signal sequence (fragment): signal sequence from the mouse immunoglobulin heavy chain variable region
>Addgene plasmid #73090 | bio-CD4d3+4-ADL1 | depositor full sequence | sequence record 134718 | bio-CD4d3+4-ADL1 sequence 7848 bps
GCCACCATGGAGTTTCAGACCCAGGTACTCATGTCCCTGCTGCTCTGCATGTCTGGTGCCTGTGCAGACA
TTGTGGGTCCAGACCTGCATCATATTCTGGATGCACAGAAAATGGTGTGGAATCATCGTGACAGAAACCT
GCCTCCACTAGCACCTCTGTCGACCTCCATCACGGCCTATAAGAGTGAGGGGGAGTCAGCGGAGTTCTCC
TTCCCACTCAACCTTGGAGAGGAAAGCCTGCAGGGAGAGTTGAGATGGAAGGCAGAGAAGGCTCCTTCTT
CCCAGTCCTGGATCACCTTCTCCCTAAAGAACCAAAAGGTGTCTGTGCAGAAGTCTACTAGCAACCCCAA
GTTCCAGCTGTCCGAAACGCTCCCACTCACCCTTCAGATACCCCAGGTCTCCCTTCAGTTTGCTGGTTCT
GGCAACCTGACCCTGACTCTGGACAGAGGGATACTGTATCAGGAAGTGAACCTGGTGGTGATGAAAGTGA
CTCAGCCCGACAGCAACACTTTGACCTGTGAGGTGATGGGACCCACCTCACCCAAGATGAGACTGATCTT
GAAGCAGGAGAATCAGGAGGCCAGGGTCTCCAGGCAGGAGAAAGTGATTCAAGTGCAGGCCCCTGAAGCA
GGGGTGTGGCAATGTCTACTGAGTGAAGGTGAAGAGGTCAAGATGGACTCCAAGATCCAGGTTTTATCCA
AAGGGTTGAATTCGCGGCCGCCTCTGCCTGGCAGCGTGTCCGACCCCTGGAAGCTGATGCTGCTGGACGC
TACCTTTAGAGGCGCCCAGCAAGTCAGCAACCTGATCCACTACCTGGGCCTGAGCCACCATCTGCTGGCC
CTGAACTTCATCATCGTGTCCTTCGGCAAGAAGTCCGCCTGGTCCAGCGCCCAGGTCAAAGTGACCGACA
CCGACTTCGACGGCGTGGAAGTGCGCGTGTTCGAGGGACCTCCCAAGCCCGAGGAACCCCTGAAGCGGAG
CGTGGTGTACATCCACGGCGGAGGATGGGCTCTGGCTAGCGCCAAGATCCGGTACTACGACGAGCTGTGC
ACCGCCATGGCCGAGGAACTGAACGCCGTGATCGTGTCCATCGAGTACCGGCTGGTGCCCAAGGTGTACT
TCCCCGAGCAGATCCACGATGTCGTGCGGGCCACAAAGTACTTTCTGAAGCCCGAGGTGCTGCAGAAATA
CATGGTGGACCCTGGCAGAATCTGCATCAGCGGCGACAGCGCTGGCGGAAATCTGGCCGCTGCCCTGGGC
CAGCAGTTCACCCAGGACGCCAGCCTGAAGAACAAGCTGAAGCTGCAGGCCCTGATCTACCCCGTGCTGC
AGGCTCTGGACTTCAACACCCCCAGCTACCAGCAGAACGTGAACACCCCCATCCTGCCCAGATACGTGAT
GGTCAAGTACTGGGTGGACTACTTCAAGGGCAACTACGACTTCGTGCAGGCCATGATCGTGAACAACCAC
ACCAGCCTGGACGTGGAAGAGGCCGCTGCCGTGAGAGCCAGACTGAACTGGACCAGCCTGCTGCCCGCCA
GCTTCACCAAGAACTACAAGCCCGTGGTGCAGACCACCGGCAACGCCCGGATCGTGCAGGAACTGCCCCA
GCTGCTGGATGCCAGAAGCGCCCCTCTGATTGCCGATCAGGCTGTGCTGCAGCTGCTGCCCAAGACCTAC
ATCCTGACATGCGAGCACGACGTGCTGCGGGACGACGGCATCATGTACGCCAAGCGGCTGGAATCTGCCG
GGGTGGAAGTGACCCTGGACCACTTCGAGGACGGCTTCCACGGCTGCATGATCTTCACCAGCTGGCCCAC
CAACTTCAGCGTGGGCATCCGGACCCGGAACAGCTACATCAAGTGGCTGGACCAGAATCTGTGAGGCGCG
CCTGAATTCTTCTAGACACGTGATTAATTAAGGATCCCCCGACCTCGACCTCTGGCTAATAAAGGAAATT
TATTTTCATTGCAATAGTGTGTTGGAATTTTTTGTGTCTCTCACTCGGAAGGACATATGGGAGGGCAAAT
CATTTGGTCGAGATCCCTCGGAGATCTCTAGCTAGAGGATCGATCCCCGCCCCGGACGAACTAAACCTGA
CTACGACATCTCTGCCCCTTCTTCGCGGGGCAGTGCATGTAATCCCTTCAGTTGGTTGGTACAACTTGCC
AACTGGGCCCTGTTCCACATGTGACACGGGGGGGGACCAAACACAAAGGGGTTCTCTGACTGTAGTTGAC
ATCCTTATAAATGGATGTGCACATTTGCCAACACTGAGTGGCTTTCATCCTGGAGCAGACTTTGCAGTCT
GTGGACTGCAACACAACATTGCCTTTATGTGTAACTCTTGGCTGAAGCTCTTACACCAATGCTGGGGGAC
ATGTACCTCCCAGGGGCCCAGGAAGACTACGGGAGGCTACACCAACGTCAATCAGAGGGGCCTGTGTAGC
TACCGATAAGCGGACCCTCAAGAGGGCATTAGCAATAGTGTTTATAAGGCCCCCTTGTTAACCCTAAACG
GGTAGCATATGCTTCCCGGGTAGTAGTATATACTATCCAGACTAACCCTAATTCAATAGCATATGTTACC
CAACGGGAAGCATATGCTATCGAATTAGGGTTAGTAAAAGGGTCCTAAGGAACAGCGATATCTCCCACCC
CATGAGCTGTCACGGTTTTATTTACATGGGGTCAGGATTCCACGAGGGTAGTGAACCATTTTAGTCACAA
GGGCAGTGGCTGAAGATCAAGGAGCGGGCAGTGAACTCTCCTGAATCTTCGCCTGCTTCTTCATTCTCCT
TCGTTTAGCTAATAGAATAACTGCTGAGTTGTGAACAGTAAGGTGTATGTGAGGTGCTCGAAAACAAGGT
TTCAGGTGACGCCCCCAGAATAAAATTTGGACGGGGGGTTCAGTGGTGGCATTGTGCTATGACACCAATA
TAACCCTCACAAACCCCTTGGGCAATAAATACTAGTGTAGGAATGAAACATTCTGAATATCTTTAACAAT
AGAAATCCATGGGGTGGGGACAAGCCGTAAAGACTGGATGTCCATCTCACACGAATTTATGGCTATGGGC
AACACATAATCCTAGTGCAATATGATACTGGGGTTATTAAGATGTGTCCCAGGCAGGGACCAAGACAGGT
GAACCATGTTGTTACACTCTATTTGTAACAAGGGGAAAGAGAGTGGACGCCGACAGCAGCGGACTCCACT
GGTTGTCTCTAACACCCCCGAAAATTAAACGGGGCTCCACGCCAATGGGGCCCATAAACAAAGACAAGTG
GCCACTCTTTTTTTTGAAATTGTGGAGTGGGGGCACGCGTCAGCCCCCACACGCCGCCCTGCGGTTTTGG
ACTGTAAAATAAGGGTGTAATAACTTGGCTGATTGTAACCCCGCTAACCACTGCGGTCAAACCACTTGCC
CACAAAACCACTAATGGCACCCCGGGGAATACCTGCATAAGTAGGTGGGCGGGCCAAGATAGGGGCGCGA
TTGCTGCGATCTGGAGGACAAATTACACACACTTGCGCCTGAGCGCCAAGCACAGGGTTGTTGGTCCTCA
TATTCACGAGGTCGCTGAGAGCACGGTGGGCTAATGTTGCCATGGGTAGCATATACTACCCAAATATCTG
GATAGCATATGCTATCCTAATCTATATCTGGGTAGCATAGGCTATCCTAATCTATATCTGGGTAGCATAT
GCTATCCTAATCTATATCTGGGTAGTATATGCTATCCTAATTTATATCTGGGTAGCATAGGCTATCCTAA
TCTATATCTGGGTAGCATATGCTATCCTAATCTATATCTGGGTAGTATATGCTATCCTAATCTGTATCCG
GGTAGCATATGCTATCCTAATAGAGATTAGGGTAGTATATGCTATCCTAATTTATATCTGGGTAGCATAT
ACTACCCAAATATCTGGATAGCATATGCTATCCTAATCTATATCTGGGTAGCATATGCTATCCTAATCTA
TATCTGGGTAGCATAGGCTATCCTAATCTATATCTGGGTAGCATATGCTATCCTAATCTATATCTGGGTA
GTATATGCTATCCTAATTTATATCTGGGTAGCATAGGCTATCCTAATCTATATCTGGGTAGCATATGCTA
TCCTAATCTATATCTGGGTAGTATATGCTATCCTAATCTGTATCCGGGTAGCATATGCTATCCTCATGAT
AAGCTGTCAAACATGAGAATTTTCTTGAAGACGAAAGGGCCTCGTGATACGCCTATTTTTATAGGTTAAT
GTCATGATAATAATGGTTTCTTAGACGTCAGGTGGCACTTTTCGGGGAAATGTGCGCGGAACCCCTATTT
GTTTATTTTTCTAAATACATTCAAATATGTATCCGCTCATGAGACAATAACCCTGATAAATGCTTCAATA
ATATTGAAAAAGGAAGAGTATGAGTATTCAACATTTCCGTGTCGCCCTTATTCCCTTTTTTGCGGCATTT
TGCCTTCCTGTTTTTGCTCACCCAGAAACGCTGGTGAAAGTAAAAGATGCTGAAGATCAGTTGGGTGCAC
GAGTGGGTTACATCGAACTGGATCTCAACAGCGGTAAGATCCTTGAGAGTTTTCGCCCCGAAGAACGTTT
TCCAATGATGAGCACTTTTAAAGTTCTGCTATGTGGCGCGGTATTATCCCGTGTTGACGCCGGGCAAGAG
CAACTCGGTCGCCGCATACACTATTCTCAGAATGACTTGGTTGAGTACTCACCAGTCACAGAAAAGCATC
TTACGGATGGCATGACAGTAAGAGAATTATGCAGTGCTGCCATAACCATGAGTGATAACACTGCGGCCAA
CTTACTTCTGACAACGATCGGAGGACCGAAGGAGCTAACCGCTTTTTTGCACAACATGGGGGATCATGTA
ACTCGCCTTGATCGTTGGGAACCGGAGCTGAATGAAGCCATACCAAACGACGAGCGTGACACCACGATGC
CTGCAGCAATGGCAACAACGTTGCGCAAACTATTAACTGGCGAACTACTTACTCTAGCTTCCCGGCAACA
ATTAATAGACTGGATGGAGGCGGATAAAGTTGCAGGACCACTTCTGCGCTCGGCCCTTCCGGCTGGCTGG
TTTATTGCTGATAAATCTGGAGCCGGTGAGCGTGGGTCTCGCGGTATCATTGCAGCACTGGGGCCAGATG
GTAAGCCCTCCCGTATCGTAGTTATCTACACGACGGGGAGTCAGGCAACTATGGATGAACGAAATAGACA
GATCGCTGAGATAGGTGCCTCACTGATTAAGCATTGGTAACTGTCAGACCAAGTTTACTCATATATACTT
TAGATTGATTTAAAACTTCATTTTTAATTTAAAAGGATCTAGGTGAAGATCCTTTTTGATAATCTCATGA
CCAAAATCCCTTAACGTGAGTTTTCGTTCCACTGAGCGTCAGACCCCGTAGAAAAGATCAAAGGATCTTC
TTGAGATCCTTTTTTTCTGCGCGTAATCTGCTGCTTGCAAACAAAAAAACCACCGCTACCAGCGGTGGTT
TGTTTGCCGGATCAAGAGCTACCAACTCTTTTTCCGAAGGTAACTGGCTTCAGCAGAGCGCAGATACCAA
ATACTGTTCTTCTAGTGTAGCCGTAGTTAGGCCACCACTTCAAGAACTCTGTAGCACCGCCTACATACCT
CGCTCTGCTAATCCTGTTACCAGTGGCTGCTGCCAGTGGCGATAAGTCGTGTCTTACCGGGTTGGACTCA
AGACGATAGTTACCGGATAAGGCGCAGCGGTCGGGCTGAACGGGGGGTTCGTGCACACAGCCCAGCTTGG
AGCGAACGACCTACACCGAACTGAGATACCTACAGCGTGAGCTATGAGAAAGCGCCACGCTTCCCGAAGG
GAGAAAGGCGGACAGGTATCCGGTAAGCGGCAGGGTCGGAACAGGAGAGCGCACGAGGGAGCTTCCAGGG
GGAAACGCCTGGTATCTTTATAGTCCTGTCGGGTTTCGCCACCTCTGACTTGAGCGTCGATTTTTGTGAT
GCTCGTCAGGGGGGCGGAGCCTATGGAAAAACGCCAGCAACGCGGCCTTTTTACGGTTCCTGGCCTTTTG
CTGGCCTTTTGCTCACATGTTCTTTCCTGCGTTATCCCCTGATTCTGTGGATAACCGTATTACCGCCTTT
GAGTGAGCTGATACCGCTCGCCGCAGCCGAACGACCGAGCGCAGCGAGTCAGTGAGCGAGGAAGCGGAAG
AGCGCCCAATACGCAAACCGCCTCTCCCCGCGCGTTGGCCGATTCATTAATGCAGCTGGCACGACAGGTT
TCCCGACTGGAAAGCGGGCAGTGAGCGCAACGCAATTAATGTGAGTTAGCTCACTCATTAGGCACCCCAG
GCTTTACACTTTATGCTTCCGGCTCGTATGTTGTGTGGAATTGTGAGCGGATAACAATTTCACACAGGAA
ACAGCTATGACCATGATTACGCCAAGCTCTAGCTAGAGGTCGACCAATTCTCATGTTTGACAGCTTATCA
TCGCAGATCCGGGCAACGTTGTTGCCATTGCTGCAGGCGCAGAACTGGTAGGTATGGAAGATCTATACAT
TGAATCAATATTGGCAATTAGCCATATTAGTCATTGGTTATATAGCATAAATCAATATTGGCTATTGGCC
ATTGCATACGTTGTATCTATATCATAATATGTACATTTATATTGGCTCATGTCCAATATGACCGCCATGT
TGACATTGATTATTGACTAGTTATTAATAGTAATCAATTACGGGGTCATTAGTTCATAGCCCATATATGG
AGTTCCGCGTTACATAACTTACGGTAAATGGCCCGCCTGGCTGACCGCCCAACGACCCCCGCCCATTGAC
GTCAATAATGACGTATGTTCCCATAGTAACGCCAATAGGGACTTTCCATTGACGTCAATGGGTGGAGTAT
TTACGGTAAACTGCCCACTTGGCAGTACATCAAGTGTATCATATGCCAAGTCCGCCCCCTATTGACGTCA
ATGACGGTAAATGGCCCGCCTGGCATTATGCCCAGTACATGACCTTACGGGACTTTCCTACTTGGCAGTA
CATCTACGTATTAGTCATCGCTATTACCATGGTGATGCGGTTTTGGCAGTACACCAATGGGCGTGGATAG
CGGTTTGACTCACGGGGATTTCCAAGTCTCCACCCCATTGACGTCAATGGGAGTTTGTTTTGGCACCAAA
ATCAACGGGACTTTCCAAAATGTCGTAATAACCCCGCCCCGTTGACGCAAATGGGCGGTAGGCGTGTACG
GTGGGAGGTCTATATAAGCAGAGCTCGTTTAGTGAACCGTCAGATCCTCACTCTCTTCCGCATCGCTGTC
TGCGAGGGCCAGCTGTTGGGCTCGCGGTTGAGGACAAACTCTTCGCGGTCTTTCCAGTACTCTTGGATCG
GAAACCCGTCGGCCTCCGAACGGTACTCCGCCACCGAGGGACCTGAGCGAGTCCGCATCGACCGGATCGG
AAAACCTCTCGAGAAAGGCGTCTAACCAGTCACAGTCGCAAGGTAGGCTGAGCACCGTGGCGGGCGGCAG
CGGGTGGCGGTCGGGGTTGTTTCTGGCGGAGGTGCTGCTGATGATGTAATTAAAGTAGGCGGTCTTGAGA
CGGCGGATGGTCGAGGTGAGGTGTGGCAGGCTTGAGATCCAGCTGTTGGGGTGAGTACTCCCTCTCAAAA
GCGGGCATTACTTCTGCGCTAAGATTGTCAGTTTCCAAAAACGAGGAGGATTTGATATTCACCTGGCCCG
ATCTGGCCATACACTTGAGTGACAATGACATCCACTTTGCCTTTCTCTCCACAGGTGTCCACTCCCAGGT
CCAAGTTT
