>Addgene plasmid #73090 | bio-CD4d3+4-ADL1 | addgene partial sequence | sequence record 140330 | rb_glob_PA_term-R 5'-CCCATATGTCCTTCCGAGTG-3'
AATTTCCTTTATTAGCCAGAGGTCGAGGTCGGGGGATCCTTAATTAATCACGTGTCTAGAAGAATTCAGG
CGCGCCTCACAGATTCTGGTCCAGCCACTTGATGTAGCTGTTCCGGGTCCGGATGCCCACGCTGAAGTTG
GTGGGCCAGCTGGTGAAGATCATGCAGCCGTGGAAGCCGTCCTCGAAGTGGTCCAGGGTCACTTCCACCC
CGGCAGATTCCAGCCGCTTGGCGTACATGATGCCGTCGTCCCGCAGCACGTCGTGCTCGCATGTCAGGAT
GTAGGTCTTGGGCAGCAGCTGCAGCACAGCCTGATCGGCAATCAGAGGGGCGCTTCTGGCATCCAGCAGC
TGGGGCAGTTCCTGCACGATCCGGGCGTTGCCGGTGGTCTGCACCACGGGCTTGTAGTTCTTGGTGAAGC
TGGCGGGCAGCAGGCTGGTCCAGTTCAGTCTGGCTCTCACGGCAGCGGCCTCTTCCACGTCCAGGCTGGT
GTGGTTGTTCACGATCATGGCCTGCACGAAGTCGTAGTTGCCCTTGAAGTAGTCCACCCAGTACTTGACC
ATCACGTATCTGGGCAGGATGGGGGTGTTCACGTTCTGCTGGTAGCTGGGGGTGTTGAAGTCCAGAGCCT
GCAGCACGGGGTAGATCAGGGCCTGCAGCTTCAGCTTGTTCTTCAGGCTGGCGTCCTGGGTGAACTGCTG
GCCCAGGGCAGCGGCCAGATTTCCGCCAGCGCTGTCGCCGCTGATGCAGATTCTGCCAGGGTCCACCATG
TATTTCTGCAGCACCTCGGGCTTCAGAA
